Addgene plasmid #131299: nCas9-UGI control for Target-AID (pRZ1047)
Purpose: CAG promoter expression plasmid for NLS-hSpCas9n(D10A)-NLS-SH3-3xFLAG-NLS-UGI-P2A-EGFP (Target-AID without pmCDA1).
Depositing lab: Keith Joung. Publication: CRISPR DNA base editors with reduced RNA off-target and self-editing activities. Grunewald J, Zhou R, Iyer S, Lareau CA, Garcia SP, Aryee MJ, Joung JK. Nat Biotechnol. 2019 Sep 2. pii: 10.1038/s41587-019-0236-6. doi: 10.1038/s41587-019-0236-6. PubMed 31477922.
Backbone
  Vector backbone: CAG
  Backbone manufacturer: pSQT817 (Addgene #53373)
  Backbone size w/o insert (bp): 4843
  Vector type: Mammalian Expression
Growth in bacteria
  Bacterial resistance: Ampicillin, 100 μg/mL
  Growth temperature: 37°C
  Growth strain: DH5alpha
  Copy number: High Copy
Gene/Insert
  Gene/Insert name: NLS-hSpCas9n(D10A)-NLS-SH3-3xFLAG-NLS-UGI-P2A-EGFP
  Species: Streptococcus pyogenes, Bacillus subtilis bacteriophage PBS1, SV40, porcine teschovirus-1, Aequorea victoria, in parts synthetic
  Promoter: CAG
  Cloning method: Gibson Cloning
  Sequencing primers: 5′ CTCTGCTAACCATGTTCATGCC; 3′ CAGAGGGAAAAAGATCTCAGTGG
Resource information
  A portion of this plasmid was derived from a plasmid made by: based on Addgene #79620
Terms and licenses: Academic/Nonprofit Terms; Industry Terms: Not Available to Industry
How to cite: nCas9-UGI control for Target-AID (pRZ1047) was a gift from Keith Joung (Addgene plasmid # 131299 ; http://n2t.net/addgene:131299 ; RRID:Addgene_131299)
