[The description below was written by a language model from this plasmid's Addgene catalogue record and pLannotate feature annotations shown in this document.]
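Description:
nCas9-UGI control for Target-AID (pRZ1047) is a mammalian expression plasmid built on a CAG-promoter backbone derived from pSQT817, with part of the insert based on an earlier Target-AID plasmid. It is maintained in E. coli through a high-copy ColE1/pUC-type origin and selected with ampicillin via the β-lactamase gene. The backbone also carries an SV40 origin and SV40 poly(A) signal, along with remnants of lac regulatory sequence that play no evident role in the payload.

Expression is driven by the composite CAG promoter (CMV enhancer, chicken β-actin promoter and a chimeric β-actin/β-globin intron) and terminated by the rabbit β-globin polyadenylation signal. The single open reading frame encodes NLS-hSpCas9n(D10A)-NLS-SH3-3xFLAG-NLS-UGI-P2A-EGFP. The D10A mutation makes Streptococcus pyogenes Cas9 a nickase. The SH3 domain is annotated as a fragment of human CRK. The 3xFLAG tag allows detection, and the SV40-type nuclear localisation signals direct the protein to the nucleus. UGI is the phage uracil-DNA glycosylase inhibitor, which blocks excision of uracil. The porcine teschovirus P2A peptide separates EGFP from the fusion during translation, so green fluorescence marks transfected cells and can be used to sort them.

The construct matches the Target-AID cytosine base editor except that it lacks the pmCDA1 deaminase, so it serves as a deaminase-free control for attributing DNA or RNA editing effects to the deaminase. No guide RNA cassette is annotated, so a guide would have to be supplied separately. Two sequence records are provided, a 10,439 nt depositor sequence and a 10,378 nt sequencing result. They show the same features in opposite orientations, and the shorter one splits the β-actin promoter into fragments.
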