Features (pLannotate 1.2.2; 22 found; start..end, strand, type, name):
    502..556     +  CDS            lacI (fragment): lac repressor; lacI; The lac repressor binds to the lac operator to inhibit transcription in E. coli. This inhibition can be relieved by adding lactose or isopropyl-β-D-thiogalactopyranoside (IPTG).
    558..692     -  polyA_signal   SV40 poly(A) signal: SV40 polyadenylation signal
    712..847     -  rep_origin     SV40 ori: SV40 origin of replication
    871..893     -  promoter       SV40 promoter (fragment): SV40 enhancer and early promoter
    900..939     +  CDS            lacI (fragment): lac repressor; lacI; The lac repressor binds to the lac operator to inhibit transcription in E. coli. This inhibition can be relieved by adding lactose or isopropyl-β-D-thiogalactopyranoside (IPTG).
    952..973     +  protein_bind   CAP binding site: CAP binding activates transcription in the presence of cAMP. E. coli catabolite activator protein
    988..1018    +  promoter       lac promoter: promoter for the E. coli lac operon
   1026..1042    +  protein_bind   lac operator: The lac repressor binds to the lac operator to inhibit transcription in E. coli. This inhibition can be relieved by adding lactose or isopropyl-β-D-thiogalactopyranoside (IPTG). lac repressor encoded by lacI
   1427..1482    -  polyA_signal   β-globin poly(A) signal: rabbit β-globin polyadenylation signal (Gil and Proudfoot, 1987)
   1553..1624    -  CDS            HBB (fragment): HBB_PONPY - Experimental evidence at transcript level: Swiss-Prot protein existence level 2. Involved in oxygen transport from the lung to the various peripheral tissues. From Pongo pygmaeus (Bornean orangutan).
   1637..2353    -  CDS            EGFP: EGFP is a basic (constitutively fluorescent) green fluorescent protein published in 1996, derived from Aequorea victoria. It is reported to be a rapidly-maturing weak dimer with moderate acid sensitivity.
   2429..2680    -  CDS            UGI: UNGI_BPPB2 - Experimental evidence at protein level: Swiss-Prot protein existence level 1. This protein binds specifically and reversibly to the host uracil-DNA glycosylase, preventing removal of uracil residues from PBS2 DNA by the host uracil-excision repair system. From Bacillus phage PBS2 (Bacteriophage PBS2).
   2789..2959    -  CDS            CRK (fragment): CRK_HUMAN - Experimental evidence at protein level: Swiss-Prot protein existence level 1. [Isoform Crk-II]: Regulates cell adhesion, spreading and migration (PubMed:31311869). Mediates attachment-induced MAPK8 activation, membrane ruffling and cell motility in a Rac-dependent manner. Involved in phagocytosis of apoptotic cells and cell motility via its interaction with DOCK1 and DOCK4 (PubMed:19004829). May regulate the EFNA5-EPHA3 signaling (By similarity). From Homo sapiens (Human).
   3023..7126    -  CDS            Cas9: Cas9 (Csn1) endonuclease from the Streptococcus pyogenes Type II CRISPR/Cas system generates RNA-guided double strand breaks in DNA
   7191..7227    -  misc_feature   MCS (fragment): multiple cloning site
   7276..8292    -  intron         chimeric intron: chimera between introns from chicken β-actin and rabbit β-globin
   8293..8570    -  promoter       chicken β-actin promoter: No description available
   8572..8951    -  enhancer       CMV enhancer: human cytomegalovirus immediate early enhancer
   8982..9086    +  promoter       AmpR promoter: bla
   9087..9947    +  CDS            AmpR: β-lactamase; bla; confers resistance to ampicillin, carbenicillin, and related antibiotics
  10118..1       +  rep_origin     ori (fragment) (across the origin): high-copy-number ColE1/pMB1/pBR322/pUC origin of replication
  10439..319     +  rep_origin     ori (fragment) (across the origin): high-copy-number ColE1/pMB1/pBR322/pUC origin of replication
>Addgene plasmid #131299 | nCas9-UGI control for Target-AID (pRZ1047) | depositor full sequence | sequence record 251688 | nCas9-UGI control for Target-AID (pRZ1047) sequence 10439 bps
GTTGGACTCAAGACGATAGTTACCGGATAAGGCGCAGCGGTCGGGCTGAACGGGGGGTTCGTGCACACAG
CCCAGCTTGGAGCGAACGACCTACACCGAACTGAGATACCTACAGCGTGAGCTATGAGAAAGCGCCACGC
TTCCCGAAGGGAGAAAGGCGGACAGGTATCCGGTAAGCGGCAGGGTCGGAACAGGAGAGCGCACGAGGGA
GCTTCCAGGGGGAAACGCCTGGTATCTTTATAGTCCTGTCGGGTTTCGCCACCTCTGACTTGAGCGTCGA
TTTTTGTGATGCTCGTCAGGGGGGCGGAGCCTATGGAAAAACGCCAGCAACGCGGCCTTTTTACGGTTCC
TGGCCTTTTGCTGGCCTTTTGCTCACATGTTCTTTCCTGCGTTATCCCCTGATTCTGTGGATAACCGTAT
TACCGCCTTTGAGTGAGCTGATACCGCTCGCCGCAGCCGAACGACCGAGCGCAGCGAGTCAGTGAGCGAG
GAAGCGGAAGAGCGCCCAATACGCAAACCGCCTCTCCCCGCGCGTTGGCCGATTCATTAATGCAGCGGAT
CCAGACATGATAAGATACATTGATGAGTTTGGACAAACCACAACTAGAATGCAGTGAAAAAAATGCTTTA
TTTGTGAAATTTGTGATGCTATTGCTTTATTTGTAACCATTATAAGCTGCAATAAACAAGTTAGCTTTTT
GCAAAAGCCTAGGCCTCCAAAAAAGCCTCCTCACTACTTCTGGAATAGCTCAGAGGCCGAGGCGGCCTCG
GCCTCTGCATAAATAAAAAAAATTAGTCAGCCATGGGGCGGAGAATGGGCGGAACTGGGCGGAGTTAGGG
GCGGGATGGGCGGAGTTAGGGGCGGGACTATGGTTGCTGACTAATTGAGATGCGGATCCGCTGGCACGAC
AGGTTTCCCGACTGGAAAGCGGGCAGTGAGCGCAACGCAATTAATGTGAGTTAGCTCACTCATTAGGCAC
CCCAGGCTTTACACTTTATGCTTCCGGCTCGTATGTTGTGTGGAATTGTGAGCGGATAACAATTTCACAC
AGGAAACAGCTATGACCATGATTACGCCAAGCTTGGGCTGCAGGTCGAGGGATCTCCATAAGAGAAGAGG
GACAGCTATGACTGGGAGTAGTCAGGAGAGGAGGAAAAATCTGGCTAGTAAAACATGTAAGGAAAATTTT
AGGGATGTTAAAGAAAAAAATAACACAAAACAAAATATAAAAAAAATCTAACCTCAAGTCAAGGCTTTTC
TATGGAATAAGGAATGGACAGCAGGGGGCTGTTTCATATACTGATGACCTCTTTATAGCCAACCTTTGTT
CATGGCAGCCAGCATATGGGCATATGTTGCCAAACTCTAAACCAAATACTCATTCTGATGTTTTAAATGA
TTTGCCCTCCCATATGTCCTTCCGAGTGAGAGACACAAAAAATTCCAACACACTATTGCAATGAAAATAA
ATTTCCTTTATTAGCCAGAAGTCAGATGCTCAAGGGGCTTCATGATGTCCCCATAATTTTTGGCAGAGGG
AAAAAGATCTCAGTGGTATTTGTGAGCCAGGGCATTGGCCACACCAGCCACCACCTTCTGATAGGCAGCC
TGCACCTGAGGAGTGCGGCCGCTTCACTTGTACAGCTCGTCCATGCCGAGAGTGATCCCGGCGGCGGTCA
CGAACTCCAGCAGGACCATGTGATCGCGCTTCTCGTTGGGGTCTTTGCTCAGGGCGGACTGGGTGCTCAG
GTAGTGGTTGTCGGGCAGCAGCACGGGGCCGTCGCCGATGGGGGTGTTCTGCTGGTAGTGGTCGGCGAGC
TGCACGCTGCCGTCCTCGATGTTGTGGCGGATCTTGAAGTTCACCTTGATGCCGTTCTTCTGCTTGTCGG
CCATGATATAGACGTTGTGGCTGTTGTAGTTGTACTCCAGCTTGTGCCCCAGGATGTTGCCGTCCTCCTT
GAAGTCGATGCCCTTCAGCTCGATGCGGTTCACCAGGGTGTCGCCCTCGAACTTCACCTCGGCGCGGGTC
TTGTAGTTGCCGTCGTCCTTGAAGAAGATGGTGCGCTCCTGGACGTAGCCTTCGGGCATGGCGGACTTGA
AGAAGTCGTGCTGCTTCATGTGGTCGGGGTAGCGGCTGAAGCACTGCACGCCGTAGGTCAGGGTGGTCAC
GAGGGTGGGCCAGGGCACGGGCAGCTTGCCGGTGGTGCAGATGAACTTCAGGGTCAGCTTGCCGTAGGTG
GCATCGCCCTCGCCCTCGCCGGACACGCTGAACTTGTGGCCGTTTACGTCGCCGTCCAGCTCGACCAGGA
TGGGCACCACCCCGGTGAACAGCTCCTCGCCCTTGCTCACCATCGGTCCAGGATTCTCTTCGACATCTCC
GGCTTGTTTCAGCAGAGAGAAGTTTGTTGCGCCGCTTCCACCGCCTCCTAGCATCTTGATCTTGTTCTCT
CCATTAGAGTCCTGAATCACCAGAGCCCAGGGTTTGTACTCTGGGGCATCTGACGTGAGCAGCATCACGT
TCTCATCGGTGCTCTCATCATACGCAGTGTGTACGAGAATGTCACTTTCCGGCTTATTCCCAATGACCTC
CTCAACTTCTTCAGGAAGCATGAGTATCGACTCTTGGATGACCAACTGTTTGCCTGTTTCCTTCTCTATG
ATGTCGGAAAGGTTGGTCATGGTACCGACTTTTCTTTTCTTCTTGGGACCCCCTGATTTATCGTCGTCGT
CTTTGTAGTCGATGTCGTGGTCTTTGTAATCCCCATCATGGTCTTTGTAGTCACCGGAATATTTCTCCAC
ATATGGCACCAGAATCATGCCCCTTTTCCCTTCGCTATCCTCGGCATTCCACCATTGTTCTTCGGGCTTA
TCTCTGATGCGGAGAATATCGCCCTTCTTAAAGGGGAGATCCTCCTCGTCATTCCCATTGAAGTCAAACA
GAGCTCGTACGTATTCTGCTGAGCCTCCACCGCCGGTACCTCCTCCACCCACCTTCCTCTTCTTCTTGGG
GTCAGCCCTGCTGTCTCCACCGAGCTGAGAGAGGTCGATTCTTGTTTCATAGAGCCCCGTAATTGACTGA
TGAATCAGTGTGGCGTCCAGGACCTCCTTTGTAGAGGTGTACCGCTTTCTGTCTATGGTGGTGTCGAAGT
ACTTGAAGGCTGCAGGCGCGCCCAAGTTGGTCAGAGTAAACAAGTGGATAATGTTTTCTGCCTGCTCCCT
GATGGGCTTATCCCTGTGCTTATTGTAAGCAGAAAGCACCTTATCGAGGTTAGCGTCGGCGAGGATCACT
CTTTTGGAGAATTCGCTTATTTGCTCGATGATCTCATCAAGGTAGTGTTTGTGTTGTTCCACGAACAGCT
GCTTCTGCTCATTATCTTCGGGAGACCCTTTGAGCTTTTCATAGTGGCTGGCCAGATACAAGAAATTAAC
GTATTTAGAGGGCAGTGCCAGCTCGTTACCTTTCTGCAGCTCGCCCGCACTAGCGAGCATTCGTTTCCGG
CCGTTTTCAAGCTCAAAGAGAGAGTACTTGGGAAGCTTAATGATGAGGTCTTTTTTGACCTCTTTATATC
CTTTCGCCTCGAGAAAGTCGATGGGGTTTTTTTCGAAGCTTGATCGCTCCATGATTGTGATGCCCAGCAG
TTCCTTGACGCTTTTGAGTTTTTTAGACTTCCCTTTCTCCACTTTGGCCACAACCAGTACACTGTAAGCG
ACTGTAGGAGAATCGAATCCGCCGTATTTCTTGGGGTCCCAATCTTTTTTGCGTGCGATCAGCTTGTCGC
TGTTCCTTTTCGGGAGGATACTTTCCTTGGAGAAGCCTCCGGTCTGTACTTCGGTCTTTTTAACGATGTT
CACCTGCGGCATGGACAGGACCTTCCGGACTGTCGCGAAATCCCTACCCTTGTCCCACACGATTTCTCCT
GTTTCTCCGTTTGTTTCGATAAGTGGTCGCTTCCGAATCTCTCCATTGGCCAGTGTAATCTCGGTCTTGA
AAAAATTCATAATATTGCTGTAAAAGAAGTACTTAGCGGTGGCCTTGCCTATTTCCTGCTCAGACTTTGC
GATCATTTTCCTAACATCGTACACTTTATAGTCTCCGTAAACAAATTCAGATTCAAGCTTGGGATATTTT
TTGATAAGTGCAGTGCCTACCACTGCATTCAGGTAGGCATCATGCGCATGGTGGTAATTGTTGATCTCTC
TCACCTTATAAAACTGAAAGTCCTTTCTGAAATCTGAGACCAGCTTAGACTTCAGAGTAATAACTTTCAC
CTCTCGAATCAGTTTGTCATTTTCATCGTACTTGGTGTTCATGCGTGAATCGAGAATTTGGGCCACGTGC
TTGGTGATCTGGCGTGTCTCAACAAGCTGCCTTTTGATGAAGCCGGCTTTATCCAACTCAGACAGGCCAC
CTCGTTCAGCCTTAGTCAGATTATCGAACTTCCGTTGTGTGATCAGTTTGGCGTTCAGCAGCTGCCGCCA
ATAATTTTTCATTTTCTTGACAACTTCTTCTGAGGGGACGTTATCACTCTTCCCTCTATTTTTATCGGAT
CTTGTCAACACTTTATTATCAATAGAATCATCTTTGAGAAAAGACTGGGGCACGATATGATCCACGTCGT
AGTCGGAGAGCCGATTGATGTCCAGTTCCTGATCCACGTACATGTCCCTGCCGTTCTGCAGGTAGTACAG
GTAGAGCTTCTCATTCTGAAGCTGGGTGTTTTCAACTGGGTGTTCCTTAAGGATTTGGGACCCCAGTTCT
TTTATACCCTCTTCAATCCTCTTCATCCTTTCCCTACTGTTCTTCTGTCCCTTCTGGGTAGTTTGGTTCT
CTCGGGCCATCTCGATAACGATATTCTCGGGCTTATGCCTTCCCATTACTTTGACGAGTTCATCCACGAC
CTTAACGGTCTGCAGTATTCCCTTTTTGATAGCTGGGCTACCTGCAAGATTAGCGATGTGCTCGTGAAGA
CTGTCCCCCTGGCCAGAAACTTGTGCTTTCTGGATGTCCTCCTTAAAGGTGAGAGAGTCATCATGGATCA
ACTGCATGAAGTTCCGGTTGGCAAATCCATCGGACTTAAGAAAATCCAGGATTGTCTTTCCACTCTGCTT
GTCTCGGATCCCATTGATCAGTTTTCTTGACAGCCGCCCCCATCCTGTATATCGGCGCCTCTTGAGCTGT
TTCATGACTTTGTCGTCGAAGAGATGAGCGTAAGTTTTCAAGCGTTCTTCAATCATCTCCCTATCTTCAA
ACAACGTAAGGGTGAGGACAATGTCCTCAAGAATGTCCTCGTTCTCCTCATTGTCCAGGAAGTCCTTGTC
TTTAATGATTTTCAGGAGATCGTGATACGTTCCCAGGGATGCGTTGAAGCGATCCTCCACTCCGCTGATT
TCAACAGAGTCGAAACATTCAATCTTTTTGAAATAGTCTTCTTTGAGCTGTTTCACGGTAACTTTCCGGT
TCGTCTTGAAGAGGAGGTCCACGATAGCTTTCTTCTGCTCTCCAGACAGGAATGCTGGCTTTCTCATCCC
TTCTGTGACGTATTTGACCTTGGTGAGCTCGTTATAAACTGTGAAGTACTCGTACAGCAGAGAGTGTTTA
GGAAGCACCTTTTCGTTAGGCAGATTTTTATCAAAGTTAGTCATCCTTTCGATGAAGGACTGGGCAGAGG
CCCCCTTATCCACGACTTCCTCGAAGTTCCAGGGAGTGATGGTCTCTTCTGATTTGCGAGTCATCCACGC
GAATCTGGAATTTCCCCGGGCGAGGGGGCCTACATAGTAGGGTATCCGAAATGTGAGGATTTTCTCAATC
TTTTCCCTGTTATCTTTCAAAAAGGGGTAGAAATCCTCTTGCCGCCTGAGGATAGCGTGCAGTTCGCCCA
GGTGAATCTGGTGGGGGATGCTTCCATTGTCGAAAGTGCGCTGTTTGCGCAACAGATCTTCTCTGTTAAG
CTTTACCAGCAGCTCCTCGGTGCCGTCCATTTTTTCCAAGATGGGCTTAATAAATTTGTAAAATTCCTCC
TGGCTTGCTCCGCCGTCAATGTATCCGGCGTAGCCATTTTTAGACTGATCGAAGAAAATTTCCTTGTACT
TCTCAGGCAGTTGCTGTCTGACAAGGGCCTTCAGCAAAGTCAAGTCTTGGTGGTGCTCATCATAGCGCTT
GATCATACTAGCGCTCAGCGGAGCTTTGGTGATCTCCGTGTTCACTCGCAGAATATCACTCAGCAGAATG
GCGTCTGACAGGTTCTTTGCCGCCAAAAAAAGGTCTGCGTACTGGTCGCCGATCTGGGCCAGCAGATTGT
CGAGATCATCATCGTAGGTGTCTTTGCTCAGTTGAAGCTTGGCATCTTCGGCCAGGTCGAAGTTAGATTT
AAAGTTGGGGGTCAGCCCGAGTGACAGGGCGATAAGATTACCAAACAGGCCGTTCTTCTTCTCCCCAGGG
AGCTGTGCGATGAGGTTTTCGAGCCGCCGGGATTTGGACAGCCTAGCGCTCAGGATTGCTTTGGCGTCAA
CTCCGGATGCGTTGATCGGGTTCTCTTCGAAAAGCTGATTGTAAGTCTGAACCAGTTGGATAAAGAGTTT
GTCGACATCGCTGTTGTCTGGGTTCAGGTCCCCCTCGATGAGGAAGTGTCCCCGAAATTTGATCATATGC
GCCAGCGCGAGATAGATCAACCGCAAGTCAGCCTTATCAGTACTGTCTACAAGCTTCTTCCTCAGATGAT
ATATGGTTGGGTACTTTTCATGGTACGCCACCTCGTCCACGATATTGCCAAAGATTGGGTGGCGCTCGTG
CTTTTTATCCTCCTCCACCAAAAAGGACTCCTCCAGCCTATGGAAGAAAGAGTCATCCACCTTAGCCATC
TCATTACTAAAGATCTCCTGCAGGTAGCAGATCCGATTCTTTCTGCGGGTATATCTGCGCCGTGCTGTTC
TTTTGAGCCGCGTGGCTTCGGCCGTCTCCCCGGAGTCGAACAGGAGGGCGCCAATGAGGTTCTTCTTTAT
GCTGTGGCGATCGGTATTGCCCAGAACTTTGAATTTTTTGCTCGGCACCTTGTACTCGTCCGTAATGACG
GCCCAACCGACGCTGTTTGTGCCGATAGCGAGCCCAATGGAGTACTTCTTGTCCATTGCCGCAGGAACTC
CGTGGATTCCGACTTTACGCTTCTTCTTCGGTGCCATGGTGGCGACCGGTGGATCCCGGGCCCGCGGTAC
CGTCGACTGCAGAATTCTTTGCCAAAATGATGAGACAGCACAATAACCAGCACGTTGCCCAGGAGCTGTA
GGAAAAAGAAGAAGGCATGAACATGGTTAGCAGAGGCTCTAGAGCCGCCGGTCACACGCCAGAAGCCGAA
CCCCGCCCTGCCCCGTCCCCCCCGAAGGCAGCCGTCCCCCCGCGGACAGCCCCGAGGCTGGAGAGGGAGA
AGGGGACGGCGGCGCGGCGACGCACGAAGGCCCTCCCCGCCCATTTCCTTCCTGCCGGCGCCGCACCGCT
TCGCCCCGCGCCCGCTAGAGGGGGTGCGGCGGCGCCTCCCAGATTTCGGCTCCGCACAGATTTGGGACAA
AGGAAGTCCCTGCGCCCTCTCGCACGATTACCATAAAAGGCAATGGCTGCGGCTCGCCGCGCCTCGACAG
CCGCCGGCGCTCCGGGGGCCGCCGCGCCCCTCCCCCGAGCCCTCCCCGGCCCGAGGCGGCCCCGCCCCGC
CCGGCACCCCCACCTGCCGCCACCCCCCGCCCGGCACGGCGAGCCCCGCGCCACGCCCCGTACGGAGCCC
CGCACCCGAAGCCGGGCCGTGCTCAGCAACTCGGGGAGGGGGGTGCAGGGGGGGTTGCAGCCCGACCGAC
GCGCCCACACCCCCTGCTCACCCCCCCACGCACACACCCCGCACGCAGCCTTTGTTCCCCTCGCAGCCCC
CCCCGCACCGCGGGGCACCGCCCCCGGCCGCGCTCCCCTCGCGCACACTGCGGAGCGCACAAAGCCCCGC
GCCGCGCCCGCAGCGCTCACAGCCGCCGGGCAGCGCGGAGCCGCACGCGGCGCTCCCCACGCACACACAC
ACGCACGCACCCCCCGAGCCGCTCCCCCCGCACAAAGGGCCCTCCCGGAGCCCCTCAAGGCTTTCACGCA
GCCACAGAAAAGAAACAAGCCGTCATTAAACCAAGCGCTAATTACAGCCCGGAGGAGAAGGGCCGTCCCG
CCCGCTCACCTGTGGGAGTAACGCGGTCAGTCAGAGCCGGGGCGGGCGGCGCGAGGCGGCGGCGGAGCGG
GGCACGGGGCGAAGGCAGCGCGCAGCGACTCCCGCCCGCCGCGCGCTTCGCTTTTTATAGGGCCGCCGCC
GCCGCCGCCTCGCCATAAAAGGAAACTTTCGGAGCGCGCCGCTCTGATTGGCTGCCGCCGCACCTCTCCG
CCTCGCCCCGCCCCGCCCCTCGCCCCGCCCCGCCCCGCCTGGCGCGCGCCCCCCCCCCCCCCCCGCCCCC
ATCGCTGCACAAAATAATTAAAAAATAAATAAATACAAAATTGGGGGTGGGGAGGGGGGGGAGATGGGGA
GAGTGAAGCAGAACGTGGGGCTCACCTCGACCATGGTAATAGCGATGACTAATACGTAGATGTACTGCCA
AGTAGGAAAGTCCCATAAGGTCATGTACTGGGCATAATGCCAGGCGGGCCATTTACCGTCATTGACGTCA
ATAGGGGGCGTACTTGGCATATGATACACTTGATGTACTGCCAAGTGGGCAGTTTACCGTAAATACTCCA
CCCATTGACGTCAATGGAAAGTCCCTATTGGCGTTACTATGGGAACATACGTCATTATTGACGTCAATGG
GCGGGGGTCGTTGGGCGGTCAGCCAGGCGGGCCATTTACCGTAAGTTATGTAACGCGGAACTCCATATAT
GGGCTATGAACTAATGACCCCGTAATTGATTACTATTAATAACTAGTCAATAATCAATGTCGACCCAGGT
GGCACTTTTCGGGGAAATGTGCGCGGAACCCCTATTTGTTTATTTTTCTAAATACATTCAAATATGTATC
CGCTCATGAGACAATAACCCTGATAAATGCTTCAATAATATTGAAAAAGGAAGAGTATGAGTATTCAACA
TTTCCGTGTCGCCCTTATTCCCTTTTTTGCGGCATTTTGCCTTCCTGTTTTTGCTCACCCAGAAACGCTG
GTGAAAGTAAAAGATGCTGAAGATCAGTTGGGTGCACGAGTGGGTTACATCGAACTGGATCTCAACAGCG
GTAAGATCCTTGAGAGTTTTCGCCCCGAAGAACGTTTTCCAATGATGAGCACTTTTAAAGTTCTGCTATG
TGGCGCGGTATTATCCCGTATTGACGCCGGGCAAGAGCAACTCGGTCGCCGCATACACTATTCTCAGAAT
GACTTGGTTGAGTACTCACCAGTCACAGAAAAGCATCTTACGGATGGCATGACAGTAAGAGAATTATGCA
GTGCTGCCATAACCATGAGTGATAACACTGCGGCCAACTTACTTCTGACAACGATCGGAGGACCGAAGGA
GCTAACCGCTTTTTTGCACAACATGGGGGATCATGTAACTCGCCTTGATCGTTGGGAACCGGAGCTGAAT
GAAGCCATACCAAACGACGAGCGTGACACCACGATGCCTGTAGCAATGGCAACAACGTTGCGCAAACTAT
TAACTGGCGAACTACTTACTCTAGCTTCCCGGCAACAATTAATAGACTGGATGGAGGCGGATAAAGTTGC
AGGACCACTTCTGCGCTCGGCCCTTCCGGCTGGCTGGTTTATTGCTGATAAATCTGGAGCCGGTGAGCGT
GGGTCTCGCGGTATCATTGCAGCACTGGGGCCAGATGGTAAGCCCTCCCGTATCGTAGTTATCTACACGA
CGGGGAGTCAGGCAACTATGGATGAACGAAATAGACAGATCGCTGAGATAGGTGCCTCACTGATTAAGCA
TTGGTAACTGTCAGACCAAGTTTACTCATATATACTTTAGATTGATTTAAAACTTCATTTTTAATTTAAA
AGGATCTAGGTGAAGATCCTTTTTGATAATCTCATGACCAAAATCCCTTAACGTGAGTTTTCGTTCCACT
GAGCGTCAGACCCCGTAGAAAAGATCAAAGGATCTTCTTGAGATCCTTTTTTTCTGCGCGTAATCTGCTG
CTTGCAAACAAAAAAACCACCGCTACCAGCGGTGGTTTGTTTGCCGGATCAAGAGCTACCAACTCTTTTT
CCGAAGGTAACTGGCTTCAGCAGAGCGCAGATACCAAATACTGTTCTTCTAGTGTAGCCGTAGTTAGGCC
ACCACTTCAAGAACTCTGTAGCACCGCCTACATACCTCGCTCTGCTAATCCTGTTACCAGTGGCTGCTGC
CAGTGGCGATAAGTCGTGTCTTACCGGGTTGGACTCAAGACGATAGTTACCGGATAAGGCGCAGCGGTCG
GGCTGAACG
