Features (pLannotate 1.2.2; 22 found; start..end, strand, type, name):
     13..134     +  promoter       chicken β-actin promoter (fragment): contains a 21-bp deletion relative to the standard chicken β-actin promoter
    135..1151    +  intron         chimeric intron: chimera between introns from chicken β-actin and rabbit β-globin
   1200..1236    +  misc_feature   MCS (fragment): multiple cloning site
   1301..5404    +  CDS            Cas9: Cas9 (Csn1) endonuclease from the Streptococcus pyogenes Type II CRISPR/Cas system generates RNA-guided double strand breaks in DNA
   5468..5638    +  CDS            CRK (fragment): CRK_HUMAN - Experimental evidence at protein level: Swiss-Prot protein existence level 1. [Isoform Crk-II]: Regulates cell adhesion, spreading and migration (PubMed:31311869). Mediates attachment-induced MAPK8 activation, membrane ruffling and cell motility in a Rac-dependent manner. Involved in phagocytosis of apoptotic cells and cell motility via its interaction with DOCK1 and DOCK4 (PubMed:19004829). May regulate the EFNA5-EPHA3 signaling (By similarity). From Homo sapiens (Human).
   5747..5998    +  CDS            UGI: UNGI_BPPB2 - Experimental evidence at protein level: Swiss-Prot protein existence level 1. This protein binds specifically and reversibly to the host uracil-DNA glycosylase, preventing removal of uracil residues from PBS2 DNA by the host uracil-excision repair system. From Bacillus phage PBS2 (Bacteriophage PBS2).
   6074..6790    +  CDS            EGFP: EGFP is a basic (constitutively fluorescent) green fluorescent protein published in 1996, derived from Aequorea victoria. It is reported to be a rapidly-maturing weak dimer with moderate acid sensitivity.
   6803..6874    +  CDS            HBB (fragment): HBB_PONPY - Experimental evidence at transcript level: Swiss-Prot protein existence level 2. Involved in oxygen transport from the lung to the various peripheral tissues. From Pongo pygmaeus (Bornean orangutan).
   6945..7000    +  polyA_signal   β-globin poly(A) signal: rabbit β-globin polyadenylation signal (Gil and Proudfoot, 1987)
   7385..7401    -  protein_bind   lac operator: The lac repressor binds to the lac operator to inhibit transcription in E. coli. This inhibition can be relieved by adding lactose or isopropyl-β-D-thiogalactopyranoside (IPTG). lac repressor encoded by lacI
   7409..7439    -  promoter       lac promoter: promoter for the E. coli lac operon
   7454..7475    -  protein_bind   CAP binding site: CAP binding activates transcription in the presence of cAMP. E. coli catabolite activator protein
   7488..7527    -  CDS            lacI (fragment): lac repressor; lacI; The lac repressor binds to the lac operator to inhibit transcription in E. coli. This inhibition can be relieved by adding lactose or isopropyl-β-D-thiogalactopyranoside (IPTG).
   7534..7556    +  promoter       SV40 promoter (fragment): SV40 enhancer and early promoter
   7580..7715    +  rep_origin     SV40 ori: SV40 origin of replication
   7735..7869    +  polyA_signal   SV40 poly(A) signal: SV40 polyadenylation signal
   7871..7925    -  CDS            lacI (fragment): lac repressor; lacI; The lac repressor binds to the lac operator to inhibit transcription in E. coli. This inhibition can be relieved by adding lactose or isopropyl-β-D-thiogalactopyranoside (IPTG).
   8108..8696    -  rep_origin     ori: high-copy-number ColE1/pMB1/pBR322/pUC origin of replication
   8867..9727    -  CDS            AmpR: β-lactamase; bla; confers resistance to ampicillin, carbenicillin, and related antibiotics
   9728..9832    -  promoter       AmpR promoter: bla
   9863..10242   +  enhancer       CMV enhancer: human cytomegalovirus immediate early enhancer
  10244..10359   +  promoter       chicken β-actin promoter (fragment): contains a 21-bp deletion relative to the standard chicken β-actin promoter
>Addgene plasmid #131299 | nCas9-UGI control for Target-AID (pRZ1047) | addgene full sequence | sequence record 254648 | Addgene NGS Result
GGGGCNNNNNGMGGGGCGGGGCGAGGCGGAGAGGTGCGGCGGCAGCCAATCAGAGCGGCGCGCTCCGAAA
GTTTCCTTTTATGGCGAGGCGGCGGCGGCGGCGGCCCTATAAAAAGCGAAGCGCGCGGCGGGCGGGAGTC
GCTGCGCGCTGCCTTCGCCCCGTGCCCCGCTCCGCCGCCGCCTCGCGCCGCCCGCCCCGGCTCTGACTGA
CCGCGTTACTCCCACAGGTGAGCGGGCGGGACGGCCCTTCTCCTCCGGGCTGTAATTAGCGCTTGGTTTA
ATGACGGCTTGTTTCTTTTCTGTGGCTGCGTGAAAGCCTTGAGGGGCTCCGGGAGGGCCCTTTGTGCGGG
GGGAGCGGCTCGGGGGGTGCGTGCGTGTGTGTGTGCGTGGGGAGCGCCGCGTGCGGCTCCGCGCTGCCCG
GCGGCTGTGAGCGCTGCGGGCGCGGCGCGGGGCTTTGTGCGCTCCGCAGTGTGCGCGAGGGGAGCGCGGC
CGGGGGCGGTGCCCCGCGGTGCGGGGGGGGCTGCGAGGGGAACAAAGGCTGCGTGCGGGGTGTGTGCGTG
GGGGGGTGAGCAGGGGGTGTGGGCGCGTCGGTCGGGCTGCAACCCCCCCTGCACCCCCCTCCCCGAGTTG
CTGAGCACGGCCCGGCTTCGGGTGCGGGGCTCCGTACGGGGCGTGGCGCGGGGCTCGCCGTGCCGGGCGG
GGGGTGGCGGCAGGTGGGGGTGCCGGGCGGGGCGGGGCCGCCTCGGGCCGGGGAGGGCTCGGGGGAGGGG
CGCGGCGGCCCCCGGAGCGCCGGCGGCTGTCGAGGCGCGGCGAGCCGCAGCCATTGCCTTTTATGGTAAT
CGTGCGAGAGGGCGCAGGGACTTCCTTTGTCCCAAATCTGTGCGGAGCCGAAATCTGGGAGGCGCCGCCG
CACCCCCTCTAGCGGGCGCGGGGCGAAGCGGTGCGGCGCCGGCAGGAAGGAAATGGGCGGGGAGGGCCTT
CGTGCGTCGCCGCGCCGCCGTCCCCTTCTCCCTCTCCAGCCTCGGGGCTGTCCGCGGGGGGACGGCTGCC
TTCGGGGGGGACGGGGCAGGGCGGGGTTCGGCTTCTGGCGTGTGACCGGCGGCTCTAGAGCCTCTGCTAA
CCATGTTCATGCCTTCTTCTTTTTCCTACAGCTCCTGGGCAACGTGCTGGTTATTGTGCTGTCTCATCAT
TTTGGCAAAGAATTCTGCAGTCGACGGTACCGCGGGCCCGGGATCCACCGGTCGCCACCATGGCACCGAA
GAAGAAGCGTAAAGTCGGAATCCACGGAGTTCCTGCGGCAATGGACAAGAAGTACTCCATTGGGCTCGCT
ATCGGCACAAACAGCGTCGGTTGGGCCGTCATTACGGACGAGTACAAGGTGCCGAGCAAAAAATTCAAAG
TTCTGGGCAATACCGATCGCCACAGCATAAAGAAGAACCTCATTGGCGCCCTCCTGTTCGACTCCGGGGA
GACGGCCGAAGCCACGCGGCTCAAAAGAACAGCACGGCGCAGATATACCCGCAGAAAGAATCGGATCTGC
TACCTGCAGGAGATCTTTAGTAATGAGATGGCTAAGGTGGATGACTCTTTCTTCCATAGGCTGGAGGAGT
CCTTTTTGGTGGAGGAGGATAAAAAGCACGAGCGCCACCCAATCTTTGGCAATATCGTGGACGAGGTGGC
GTACCATGAAAAGTACCCAACCATATATCATCTGAGGAAGAAGCTTGTAGACAGTACTGATAAGGCTGAC
TTGCGGTTGATCTATCTCGCGCTGGCGCATATGATCAAATTTCGGGGACACTTCCTCATCGAGGGGGACC
TGAACCCAGACAACAGCGATGTCGACAAACTCTTTATCCAACTGGTTCAGACTTACAATCAGCTTTTCGA
AGAGAACCCGATCAACGCATCCGGAGTTGACGCCAAAGCAATCCTGAGCGCTAGGCTGTCCAAATCCCGG
CGGCTCGAAAACCTCATCGCACAGCTCCCTGGGGAGAAGAAGAACGGCCTGTTTGGTAATCTTATCGCCC
TGTCACTCGGGCTGACCCCCAACTTTAAATCTAACTTCGACCTGGCCGAAGATGCCAAGCTTCAACTGAG
CAAAGACACCTACGATGATGATCTCGACAATCTGCTGGCCCAGATCGGCGACCAGTACGCAGACCTTTTT
TTGGCGGCAAAGAACCTGTCAGACGCCATTCTGCTGAGTGATATTCTGCGAGTGAACACGGAGATCACCA
AAGCTCCGCTGAGCGCTAGTATGATCAAGCGCTATGATGAGCACCACCAAGACTTGACTTTGCTGAAGGC
CCTTGTCAGACAGCAACTGCCTGAGAAGTACAAGGAAATTTTCTTCGATCAGTCTAAAAATGGCTACGCC
GGATACATTGACGGCGGAGCAAGCCAGGAGGAATTTTACAAATTTATTAAGCCCATCTTGGAAAAAATGG
ACGGCACCGAGGAGCTGCTGGTAAAGCTTAACAGAGAAGATCTGTTGCGCAAACAGCGCACTTTCGACAA
TGGAAGCATCCCCCACCAGATTCACCTGGGCGAACTGCACGCTATCCTCAGGCGGCAAGAGGATTTCTAC
CCCTTTTTGAAAGATAACAGGGAAAAGATTGAGAAAATCCTCACATTTCGGATACCCTACTATGTAGGCC
CCCTCGCCCGGGGAAATTCCAGATTCGCGTGGATGACTCGCAAATCAGAAGAGACCATCACTCCCTGGAA
CTTCGAGGAAGTCGTGGATAAGGGGGCCTCTGCCCAGTCCTTCATCGAAAGGATGACTAACTTTGATAAA
AATCTGCCTAACGAAAAGGTGCTTCCTAAACACTCTCTGCTGTACGAGTACTTCACAGTTTATAACGAGC
TCACCAAGGTCAAATACGTCACAGAAGGGATGAGAAAGCCAGCATTCCTGTCTGGAGAGCAGAAGAAAGC
TATCGTGGACCTCCTCTTCAAGACGAACCGGAAAGTTACCGTGAAACAGCTCAAAGAAGACTATTTCAAA
AAGATTGAATGTTTCGACTCTGTTGAAATCAGCGGAGTGGAGGATCGCTTCAACGCATCCCTGGGAACGT
ATCACGATCTCCTGAAAATCATTAAAGACAAGGACTTCCTGGACAATGAGGAGAACGAGGACATTCTTGA
GGACATTGTCCTCACCCTTACGTTGTTTGAAGATAGGGAGATGATTGAAGAACGCTTGAAAACTTACGCT
CATCTCTTCGACGACAAAGTCATGAAACAGCTCAAGAGGCGCCGATATACAGGATGGGGGCGGCTGTCAA
GAAAACTGATCAATGGGATCCGAGACAAGCAGAGTGGAAAGACAATCCTGGATTTTCTTAAGTCCGATGG
ATTTGCCAACCGGAACTTCATGCAGTTGATCCATGATGACTCTCTCACCTTTAAGGAGGACATCCAGAAA
GCACAAGTTTCTGGCCAGGGGGACAGTCTTCACGAGCACATCGCTAATCTTGCAGGTAGCCCAGCTATCA
AAAAGGGAATACTGCAGACCGTTAAGGTCGTGGATGAACTCGTCAAAGTAATGGGAAGGCATAAGCCCGA
GAATATCGTTATCGAGATGGCCCGAGAGAACCAAACTACCCAGAAGGGACAGAAGAACAGTAGGGAAAGG
ATGAAGAGGATTGAAGAGGGTATAAAAGAACTGGGGTCCCAAATCCTTAAGGAACACCCAGTTGAAAACA
CCCAGCTTCAGAATGAGAAGCTCTACCTGTACTACCTGCAGAACGGCAGGGACATGTACGTGGATCAGGA
ACTGGACATCAATCGGCTCTCCGACTACGACGTGGATCATATCGTGCCCCAGTCTTTTCTCAAAGATGAT
TCTATTGATAATAAAGTGTTGACAAGATCCGATAAAAATAGAGGGAAGAGTGATAACGTCCCCTCAGAAG
AAGTTGTCAAGAAAATGAAAAATTATTGGCGGCAGCTGCTGAACGCCAAACTGATCACACAACGGAAGTT
CGATAATCTGACTAAGGCTGAACGAGGTGGCCTGTCTGAGTTGGATAAAGCCGGCTTCATCAAAAGGCAG
CTTGTTGAGACACGCCAGATCACCAAGCACGTGGCCCAAATTCTCGATTCACGCATGAACACCAAGTACG
ATGAAAATGACAAACTGATTCGAGAGGTGAAAGTTATTACTCTGAAGTCTAAGCTGGTCTCAGATTTCAG
AAAGGACTTTCAGTTTTATAAGGTGAGAGAGATCAACAATTACCACCATGCGCATGATGCCTACCTGAAT
GCAGTGGTAGGCACTGCACTTATCAAAAAATATCCCAAGCTTGAATCTGAATTTGTTTACGGAGACTATA
AAGTGTACGATGTTAGGAAAATGATCGCAAAGTCTGAGCAGGAAATAGGCAAGGCCACCGCTAAGTACTT
CTTTTACAGCAATATTATGAATTTTTTCAAGACCGAGATTACACTGGCCAATGGAGAGATTCGGAAGCGA
CCACTTATCGAAACAAACGGAGAAACAGGAGAAATCGTGTGGGACAAGGGTAGGGATTTCGCGACAGTCC
GGAAGGTCCTGTCCATGCCGCAGGTGAACATCGTTAAAAAGACCGAAGTACAGACCGGAGGCTTCTCCAA
GGAAAGTATCCTCCCGAAAAGGAACAGCGACAAGCTGATCGCACGCAAAAAAGATTGGGACCCCAAGAAA
TACGGCGGATTCGATTCTCCTACAGTCGCTTACAGTGTACTGGTTGTGGCCAAAGTGGAGAAAGGGAAGT
CTAAAAAACTCAAAAGCGTCAAGGAACTGCTGGGCATCACAATCATGGAGCGATCAAGCTTCGAAAAAAA
CCCCATCGACTTTCTCGAGGCGAAAGGATATAAAGAGGTCAAAAAAGACCTCATCATTAAGCTTCCCAAG
TACTCTCTCTTTGAGCTTGAAAACGGCCGGAAACGAATGCTCGCTAGTGCGGGCGAGCTGCAGAAAGGTA
ACGAGCTGGCACTGCCCTCTAAATACGTTAATTTCTTGTATCTGGCCAGCCACTATGAAAAGCTCAAAGG
GTCTCCCGAAGATAATGAGCAGAAGCAGCTGTTCGTGGAACAACACAAACACTACCTTGATGAGATCATC
GAGCAAATAAGCGAATTCTCCAAAAGAGTGATCCTCGCCGACGCTAACCTCGATAAGGTGCTTTCTGCTT
ACAATAAGCACAGGGATAAGCCCATCAGGGAGCAGGCAGAAAACATTATCCACTTGTTTACTCTGACCAA
CTTGGGCGCGCCTGCAGCCTTCAAGTACTTCGACACCACCATAGACAGAAAGCGGTACACCTCTACAAAG
GAGGTCCTGGACGCCACACTGATTCATCAGTCAATTACGGGGCTCTATGAAACAAGAATCGACCTCTCTC
AGCTCGGTGGAGACAGCAGGGCTGACCCCAAGAAGAAGAGGAAGGTGGGTGGAGGAGGTACCGGCGGTGG
AGGCTCAGCAGAATACGTACGAGCTCTGTTTGACTTCAATGGGAATGACGAGGAGGATCTCCCCTTTAAG
AAGGGCGATATTCTCCGCATCAGAGATAAGCCCGAAGAACAATGGTGGAATGCCGAGGATAGCGAAGGGA
AAAGGGGCATGATTCTGGTGCCATATGTGGAGAAATATTCCGGTGACTACAAAGACCATGATGGGGATTA
CAAAGACCACGACATCGACTACAAAGACGACGACGATAAATCAGGGGGTCCCAAGAAGAAAAGAAAAGTC
GGTACCATGACCAACCTTTCCGACATCATAGAGAAGGAAACAGGCAAACAGTTGGTCATCCAAGAGTCGA
TACTCATGCTTCCTGAAGAAGTTGAGGAGGTCATTGGGAATAAGCCGGAAAGTGACATTCTCGTACACAC
TGCGTATGATGAGAGCACCGATGAGAACGTGATGCTGCTCACGTCAGATGCCCCAGAGTACAAACCCTGG
GCTCTGGTGATTCAGGACTCTAATGGAGAGAACAAGATCAAGATGCTAGGAGGCGGTGGAAGCGGCGCAA
CAAACTTCTCTCTGCTGAAACAAGCCGGAGATGTCGAAGAGAATCCTGGACCGATGGTGAGCAAGGGCGA
GGAGCTGTTCACCGGGGTGGTGCCCATCCTGGTCGAGCTGGACGGCGACGTAAACGGCCACAAGTTCAGC
GTGTCCGGCGAGGGCGAGGGCGATGCCACCTACGGCAAGCTGACCCTGAAGTTCATCTGCACCACCGGCA
AGCTGCCCGTGCCCTGGCCCACCCTCGTGACCACCCTGACCTACGGCGTGCAGTGCTTCAGCCGCTACCC
CGACCACATGAAGCAGCACGACTTCTTCAAGTCCGCCATGCCCGAAGGCTACGTCCAGGAGCGCACCATC
TTCTTCAAGGACGACGGCAACTACAAGACCCGCGCCGAGGTGAAGTTCGAGGGCGACACCCTGGTGAACC
GCATCGAGCTGAAGGGCATCGACTTCAAGGAGGACGGCAACATCCTGGGGCACAAGCTGGAGTACAACTA
CAACAGCCACAACGTCTATATCATGGCCGACAAGCAGAAGAACGGCATCAAGGTGAACTTCAAGATCCGC
CACAACATCGAGGACGGCAGCGTGCAGCTCGCCGACCACTACCAGCAGAACACCCCCATCGGCGACGGCC
CCGTGCTGCTGCCCGACAACCACTACCTGAGCACCCAGTCCGCCCTGAGCAAAGACCCCAACGAGAAGCG
CGATCACATGGTCCTGCTGGAGTTCGTGACCGCCGCCGGGATCACTCTCGGCATGGACGAGCTGTACAAG
TGAAGCGGCCGCACTCCTCAGGTGCAGGCTGCCTATCAGAAGGTGGTGGCTGGTGTGGCCAATGCCCTGG
CTCACAAATACCACTGAGATCTTTTTCCCTCTGCCAAAAATTATGGGGACATCATGAAGCCCCTTGAGCA
TCTGACTTCTGGCTAATAAAGGAAATTTATTTTCATTGCAATAGTGTGTTGGAATTTTTTGTGTCTCTCA
CTCGGAAGGACATATGGGAGGGCAAATCATTTAAAACATCAGAATGAGTATTTGGTTTAGAGTTTGGCAA
CATATGCCCATATGCTGGCTGCCATGAACAAAGGTTGGCTATAAAGAGGTCATCAGTATATGAAACAGCC
CCCTGCTGTCCATTCCTTATTCCATAGAAAAGCCTTGACTTGAGGTTAGATTTTTTTTATATTTTGTTTT
GTGTTATTTTTTTCTTTAACATCCCTAAAATTTTCCTTACATGTTTTACTAGCCAGATTTTTCCTCCTCT
CCTGACTACTCCCAGTCATAGCTGTCCCTCTTCTCTTATGGAGATCCCTCGACCTGCAGCCCAAGCTTGG
CGTAATCATGGTCATAGCTGTTTCCTGTGTGAAATTGTTATCCGCTCACAATTCCACACAACATACGAGC
CGGAAGCATAAAGTGTAAAGCCTGGGGTGCCTAATGAGTGAGCTAACTCACATTAATTGCGTTGCGCTCA
CTGCCCGCTTTCCAGTCGGGAAACCTGTCGTGCCAGCGGATCCGCATCTCAATTAGTCAGCAACCATAGT
CCCGCCCCTAACTCCGCCCATCCCGCCCCTAACTCCGCCCAGTTCCGCCCATTCTCCGCCCCATGGCTGA
CTAATTTTTTTTATTTATGCAGAGGCCGAGGCCGCCTCGGCCTCTGAGCTATTCCAGAAGTAGTGAGGAG
GCTTTTTTGGAGGCCTAGGCTTTTGCAAAAAGCTAACTTGTTTATTGCAGCTTATAATGGTTACAAATAA
AGCAATAGCATCACAAATTTCACAAATAAAGCATTTTTTTCACTGCATTCTAGTTGTGGTTTGTCCAAAC
TCATCAATGTATCTTATCATGTCTGGATCCGCTGCATTAATGAATCGGCCAACGCGCGGGGAGAGGCGGT
TTGCGTATTGGGCGCTCTTCCGCTTCCTCGCTCACTGACTCGCTGCGCTCGGTCGTTCGGCTGCGGCGAG
CGGTATCAGCTCACTCAAAGGCGGTAATACGGTTATCCACAGAATCAGGGGATAACGCAGGAAAGAACAT
GTGAGCAAAAGGCCAGCAAAAGGCCAGGAACCGTAAAAAGGCCGCGTTGCTGGCGTTTTTCCATAGGCTC
CGCCCCCCTGACGAGCATCACAAAAATCGACGCTCAAGTCAGAGGTGGCGAAACCCGACAGGACTATAAA
GATACCAGGCGTTTCCCCCTGGAAGCTCCCTCGTGCGCTCTCCTGTTCCGACCCTGCCGCTTACCGGATA
CCTGTCCGCCTTTCTCCCTTCGGGAAGCGTGGCGCTTTCTCATAGCTCACGCTGTAGGTATCTCAGTTCG
GTGTAGGTCGTTCGCTCCAAGCTGGGCTGTGTGCACGAACCCCCCGTTCAGCCCGACCGCTGCGCCTTAT
CCGGTAACTATCGTCTTGAGTCCAACCCGGTAAGACACGACTTATCGCCACTGGCAGCAGCCACTGGTAA
CAGGATTAGCAGAGCGAGGTATGTAGGCGGTGCTACAGAGTTCTTGAAGTGGTGGCCTAACTACGGCTAC
ACTAGAAGAACAGTATTTGGTATCTGCGCTCTGCTGAAGCCAGTTACCTTCGGAAAAAGAGTTGGTAGCT
CTTGATCCGGCAAACAAACCACCGCTGGTAGCGGTGGTTTTTTTGTTTGCAAGCAGCAGATTACGCGCAG
AAAAAAAGGATCTCAAGAAGATCCTTTGATCTTTTCTACGGGGTCTGACGCTCAGTGGAACGAAAACTCA
CGTTAAGGGATTTTGGTCATGAGATTATCAAAAAGGATCTTCACCTAGATCCTTTTAAATTAAAAATGAA
GTTTTAAATCAATCTAAAGTATATATGAGTAAACTTGGTCTGACAGTTACCAATGCTTAATCAGTGAGGC
ACCTATCTCAGCGATCTGTCTATTTCGTTCATCCATAGTTGCCTGACTCCCCGTCGTGTAGATAACTACG
ATACGGGAGGGCTTACCATCTGGCCCCAGTGCTGCAATGATACCGCGAGACCCACGCTCACCGGCTCCAG
ATTTATCAGCAATAAACCAGCCAGCCGGAAGGGCCGAGCGCAGAAGTGGTCCTGCAACTTTATCCGCCTC
CATCCAGTCTATTAATTGTTGCCGGGAAGCTAGAGTAAGTAGTTCGCCAGTTAATAGTTTGCGCAACGTT
GTTGCCATTGCTACAGGCATCGTGGTGTCACGCTCGTCGTTTGGTATGGCTTCATTCAGCTCCGGTTCCC
AACGATCAAGGCGAGTTACATGATCCCCCATGTTGTGCAAAAAAGCGGTTAGCTCCTTCGGTCCTCCGAT
CGTTGTCAGAAGTAAGTTGGCCGCAGTGTTATCACTCATGGTTATGGCAGCACTGCATAATTCTCTTACT
GTCATGCCATCCGTAAGATGCTTTTCTGTGACTGGTGAGTACTCAACCAAGTCATTCTGAGAATAGTGTA
TGCGGCGACCGAGTTGCTCTTGCCCGGCGTCAATACGGGATAATACCGCGCCACATAGCAGAACTTTAAA
AGTGCTCATCATTGGAAAACGTTCTTCGGGGCGAAAACTCTCAAGGATCTTACCGCTGTTGAGATCCAGT
TCGATGTAACCCACTCGTGCACCCAACTGATCTTCAGCATCTTTTACTTTCACCAGCGTTTCTGGGTGAG
CAAAAACAGGAAGGCAAAATGCCGCAAAAAAGGGAATAAGGGCGACACGGAAATGTTGAATACTCATACT
CTTCCTTTTTCAATATTATTGAAGCATTTATCAGGGTTATTGTCTCATGAGCGGATACATATTTGAATGT
ATTTAGAAAAATAAACAAATAGGGGTTCCGCGCACATTTCCCCGAAAAGTGCCACCTGGGTCGACATTGA
TTATTGACTAGTTATTAATAGTAATCAATTACGGGGTCATTAGTTCATAGCCCATATATGGAGTTCCGCG
TTACATAACTTACGGTAAATGGCCCGCCTGGCTGACCGCCCAACGACCCCCGCCCATTGACGTCAATAAT
GACGTATGTTCCCATAGTAACGCCAATAGGGACTTTCCATTGACGTCAATGGGTGGAGTATTTACGGTAA
ACTGCCCACTTGGCAGTACATCAAGTGTATCATATGCCAAGTACGCCCCCTATTGACGTCAATGACGGTA
AATGGCCCGCCTGGCATTATGCCCAGTACATGACCTTATGGGACTTTCCTACTTGGCAGTACATCTACGT
ATTAGTCATCGCTATTACCATGGTCGAGGTGAGCCCCACGTTCTGCTTCACTCTCCCCATCTCCCCCCCC
TCCCCACCCCCAATTTTGTATTTATTTATTTTTTAATTATTTTGTGCAGCGATGGGGGCGGGGGGGGGGN
NNNNNNNNNNNNNNNNNN
